>Addgene plasmid #51657 | pUC21-deltaBB | depositor full sequence | sequence record 79019 | pUC21-deltaBB sequence 3128 bps
ATGACCATGATTACGCCACTAGTCCGAGGCCTCGAGATCCGATATCGCCGTGGCGGCCGCTCTAGAACTA
GTGGATCGATCCCCAATTCGCCCTATAGTGAGTCGTATTACAATTCACTGGCCGTCGTTTTACAACGTCG
TGACTGGGAAAACCCTGGCGTTACCCAACTTAATCGCCTTGCAGCACATCCCCCTTTCGCCAGCTGGCGT
AATAGCGAAGAGGCCCGCACCGATCGCCCTTCCCAACAGTTGCGCAGCCTGAATGGCGAATGGCGCCTGA
TGCGGTATTTTCTCCTTACGCATCTGTGCGGTATTTCACACCGCATA
[95 nt withheld, positions 328-422]
T
[46 nt withheld, positions 424-469]
C
[63 nt withheld, positions 471-533]
CCTTTGACGTTGGAGTCCACGTTCTTT
[37 nt withheld, positions 561-597]
ACTCTATCTCGGGCTATTCTTTTGATTTATAAGGGATTTTGCCGATTTCGGTCTATTGGTTAAAAAATGA
GCTGATTTAACAAAAATTTAACGCGAATTTTAACAAAATATTAACGTTTACAATTTTATGGTGCACTCTC
AGTACAATCTGCTCTGATGCCGCATAGTTAAGCCAGCCCCGACACCCGCCAACACCCGCTGACGCGCCCT
GACGGGCTTGTCTGCTCCCGGCATCCGCTTACAGACAAGCTGTGACCGTCTCCGGGAGCTGCATGTGTCA
GAGGTTTTCACCGTCATCACCGAAACGCGCGAGACGAAAGGGCCTCGTGATACGCCTATTTTTATAGGTT
AATGTCATGATAATAATGGTTTCTTAGACGTCAGGTGGCACTTTTCGGGGAAATGTGCGCGGAACCCCTA
TTTGTTTATTTTTCTAAATACATTCAAATATGTATCCGCTCATGAGACAATAACCCTGATAAATGCTTCA
ATAATATTGAAAAAGGAAGAGTATGAGTATTCAACATTTCCGTGTCGCCCTTATTCCCTTTTTTGCGGCA
TTTTGCCTTCCTGTTTTTGCTCACCCAGAAACGCTGGTGAAAGTAAAAGATGCTGAAGATCAGTTGGGTG
CACGAGTGGGTTACATCGAACTGGATCTCAACAGCGGTAAGATCCTTGAGAGTTTTCGCCCCGAAGAACG
TTTTCCAATGATGAGCACTTTTAAAGTTCTGCTATGTGGCGCGGTATTATCCCGTATTGACGCCGGGCAA
GAGCAACTCGGTCGCCGCATACACTATTCTCAGAATGACTTGGTTGAGTACTCACCAGTCACAGAAAAGC
ATCTTACGGATGGCATGACAGTAAGAGAATTATGCAGTGCTGCCATAACCATGAGTGATAACACTGCGGC
CAACTTACTTCTGACAACGATCGGAGGACCGAAGGAGCTAACCGCTTTTTTGCACAACATGGGGGATCAT
GTAACTCGCCTTGATCGTTGGGAACCGGAGCTGAATGAAGCCATACCAAACGACGAGCGTGACACCACGA
TGCCTGTAGCAATGGCAACAACGTTGCGCAAACTATTAACTGGCGAACTACTTACTCTAGCTTCCCGGCA
ACAATTAATAGACTGGATGGAGGCGGATAAAGTTGCAGGACCACTTCTGCGCTCGGCCCTTCCGGCTGGC
TGGTTTATTGCTGATAAATCTGGAGCCGGTGAGCGTGGGTCTCGCGGTATCATTGCAGCACTGGGGCCAG
ATGGTAAGCCCTCCCGTATCGTAGTTATCTACACGACGGGGAGTCAGGCAACTATGGATGAACGAAATAG
ACAGATCGCTGAGATAGGTGCCTCACTGATTAAGCATTGGTAACTGTCAGACCAAGTTTACTCATATATA
CTTTAGATTGATTTAAAACTTCATTTTTAATTTAAAAGGATCTAGGTGAAGATCCTTTTTGATAATCTCA
TGACCAAAATCCCTTAACGTGAGTTTTCGTTCCACTGAGCGTCAGACCCCGTAGAAAAGATCAAAGGATC
TTCTTGAGATCCTTTTTTTCTGCGCGTAATCTGCTGCTTGCAAACAAAAAAACCACCGCTACCAGCGGTG
GTTTGTTTGCCGGATCAAGAGCTACCAACTCTTTTTCCGAAGGTAACTGGCTTCAGCAGAGCGCAGATAC
CAAATACTGTTCTTCTAGTGTAGCCGTAGTTAGGCCACCACTTCAAGAACTCTGTAGCACCGCCTACATA
CCTCGCTCTGCTAATCCTGTTACCAGTGGCTGCTGCCAGTGGCGATAAGTCGTGTCTTACCGGGTTGGAC
TCAAGACGATAGTTACCGGATAAGGCGCAGCGGTCGGGCTGAACGGGGGGTTCGTGCACACAGCCCAGCT
TGGAGCGAACGACCTACACCGAACTGAGATACCTACAGCGTGAGCTATGAGAAAGCGCCACGCTTCCCGA
AGGGAGAAAGGCGGACAGGTATCCGGTAAGCGGCAGGGTCGGAACAGGAGAGCGCACGAGGGAGCTTCCA
GGGGGAAACGCCTGGTATCTTTATAGTCCTGTCGGGTTTCGCCACCTCTGACTTGAGCGTCGATTTTTGT
GATGCTCGTCAGGGGGGCGGAGCCTATGGAAAAACGCCAGCAACGCGGCCTTTTTACGGTTCCTGGCCTT
TTGCTGGCCTTTTGCTCACATGTTCTTTCCTGCGTTATCCCCTGATTCTGTGGATAACCGTATTACCGCC
TTTGAGTGAGCTGATACCGCTCGCCGCAGCCGAACGACCGAGCGCAGCGAGTCAGTGAGCGAGGAAGCGG
AAGAGCGCCCAATACGCAAACCGCCTCTCCCCGCGCGTTGGCCGATTCATTAATGCAGCTGGCACGACAG
GTTTCCCGACTGGAAAGCGGGCAGTGAGCGCAACGCAATTAATGTGAGTTAGCTCACTCATTAGGCACCC
CAGGCTTTACACTTTATGCTTCCGCGGCTCGTATGTTGTGTGGAATTGTGAGCGGATAACAATTTCACAC
AGGAAACAGCT
Features (pLannotate 1.2.2; 15 found; start..end, strand, type, name):
     50..77      +  misc_feature   MCS (fragment): pBluescript multiple cloning site
     92..110     -  promoter       T7 promoter: promoter for bacteriophage T7 RNA polymerase
    113..270     +  CDS            lacZα (fragment): LacZα fragment of β-galactosidase; lacZ fragment
    276..327     -  misc_feature   bom (fragment): basis of mobility region from pBR322
    346..502     +  rep_origin     f1 ori (fragment) (sequence partly withheld): f1 bacteriophage origin of replication; arrow indicates direction of (+) strand synthesis
    502..723     +  rep_origin     M13 ori (fragment) (sequence partly withheld): M13 bacteriophage origin of replication; arrow indicates direction of (+) strand synthesis
    724..773     -  misc_feature   bom (fragment): basis of mobility region from pBR322
    875..910     -  CDS            rop (fragment): Rop protein, which maintains plasmids at low copy number; rop
   1005..1109    +  promoter       AmpR promoter: bla
   1110..1970    +  CDS            AmpR: β-lactamase; bla; confers resistance to ampicillin, carbenicillin, and related antibiotics
   2141..2729    +  rep_origin     ori: high-copy-number ColE1/pMB1/pBR322/pUC origin of replication
   2912..3004    +  CDS            lacI (fragment): lac repressor; lacI; The lac repressor binds to the lac operator to inhibit transcription in E. coli. This inhibition can be relieved by adding lactose or isopropyl-β-D-thiogalactopyranoside (IPTG).
   3017..3038    +  protein_bind   CAP binding site: CAP binding activates transcription in the presence of cAMP. E. coli catabolite activator protein
   3053..3071    +  promoter       lac UV5 promoter (fragment): E. coli lac promoter with an "up" mutation
   3093..3109    +  protein_bind   lac operator: The lac repressor binds to the lac operator to inhibit transcription in E. coli. This inhibition can be relieved by adding lactose or isopropyl-β-D-thiogalactopyranoside (IPTG). lac repressor encoded by lacI
