[The description below was written by a language model from this plasmid's Addgene catalogue record and pLannotate feature annotations shown in this document.]
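Description:
pUC21-deltaBB is an empty bacterial cloning vector of about 3.1 kb derived from pUC21. It was made by cutting pUC21 with BamHI and BglII and religating the compatible ends. This deleted the polylinker segment between the two sites and left a plasmid with neither a BamHI nor a BglII recognition site. It is propagated in E. coli through a high-copy ColE1/pUC-type origin, although the catalogue lists copy number as unknown. Selection is with ampicillin, using the β-lactamase gene expressed from its native bla promoter. There is no insert, and no eukaryotic elements are annotated.

The rest of the annotated sequence is typical pUC-style cloning architecture. A CAP binding site, lac promoter and lac operator lie upstream of a remnant of the multiple cloning site and a lacZα fragment, the arrangement normally used for blue/white screening. The record does not say whether α-complementation still works after the polylinker deletion. A T7 promoter is annotated next to the cloning site on the reverse strand. Partial f1/M13 phage origin matches are also present, along with small fragments of bom, rop and lacI, which are probably vestigial backbone sequence rather than functional parts. The listed M13 forward and reverse sequencing primers flank the cloning region.

A plasmid like this serves as an intermediate for restriction-enzyme subcloning where BamHI and BglII sites must be absent from the backbone, so that those enzymes stay unique to the introduced fragments. The associated publication concerns yeast vectors for integration at the HO locus, which suggests it was a construction intermediate in that work, although the record does not describe that role explicitly.
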