Addgene plasmid #51657: pUC21-deltaBB
Purpose: (Empty Backbone) Bacterial cloning vector based on pUC21 (Amp)
Depositing lab: David Stillman. Depositing organization: University of Utah. Publication: Yeast vectors for integration at the HO locus. Voth WP, Richards JD, Shaw JM, Stillman DJ. Nucleic Acids Res. 2001 Jun 15;29(12):E59-9. 10.1093/nar/29.12.e59 PubMed 11410682.
Backbone
  Vector backbone: pUC21
  Modifications to backbone: pUC21 was digested with BamHI and BglII followed by ligation to delete the fragment between the two sites; the resulting plasmid has neither a BamHI nor a BglII restriction site.
  Vector type: Cloning vector
Growth in bacteria
  Bacterial resistance: Ampicillin, 100 μg/mL
  Growth temperature: 37°C
  Growth strain: DH5alpha
  Copy number: Unknown
Gene/Insert
  Cloning method: Restriction Enzyme
  Sequencing primers: 5′ M13-F20; 3′ M13R
Terms and licenses: Academic/Nonprofit Terms; Industry Terms: Not Available to Industry
How to cite: pUC21-deltaBB was a gift from David Stillman (Addgene plasmid # 51657 ; http://n2t.net/addgene:51657 ; RRID:Addgene_51657)
