>Addgene plasmid #51657 | pUC21-deltaBB | addgene partial sequence | sequence record 81268 | M13-Rev 5'-CAGGAAACAGCTATGACC-3'
CGATATCGCCGTGGCGGCCGCTCTAGAACTAGTGGATCGATCCCCAATTCGCCCTATAGTGAGTCGTATT
ACAATTCACTGGCCGTCGTTTTACAACGTCGTGACTGGGAAAACCCTGGCGTTACCCAACTTAATCGCCT
TGCAGCACATCCCCCTTTCGCCAGCTGGCGTAATAGCGAAGAGGCCCGCACCGATCGCCCTTCCCAACAG
TTGCGCAGCCTGAATGGCGAATGGCGCCTGATGCGGTATTTTCTCCTTACGCATCTGTGCGGTATTTCAC
ACCGCATA
[95 nt withheld, positions 289-383]
T
[46 nt withheld, positions 385-430]
C
[63 nt withheld, positions 432-494]
CCTTTGACGTTGGAGTCCACGTTCTTT
[37 nt withheld, positions 522-558]
ACTCTATCTCGGGCTATTCTTTTGATTTATAAGGGATTTTGCCGATTTCGGTCTATTGGTTAAAAAATGA
GCTGATTTAACAAAAATTTAACGCGAATTTTAACAAAATATTAACGTTTACAATTTTATGGTGCACTCTC
AGTACAATCTGCTCTGATGCCGCATAGTTAAGCCAGCCCCGACACCCGCCAACACCCGCTGACGCGCCCT
GACGGGCTTGTCTGCTCCCGGCATCCGCTTACAGACAAGCTGTGACCGTCTCCGGGAGCTGCATGTGTCA
GAGGTTTTCACCGTCATCACCGAAACGCGCGAGACGAAAGGGCCTCGTGATACGCCTATTTTTATAGGTT
AATGTCATGATAATAATGGTTTCTTAGACGTCAGGTGGCACTTTTCGGGGAAATGTGCGCGGAACCCCTA
TTTGTTTATTTTTCTAAATACATT
