>Addgene plasmid #51657 | pUC21-deltaBB | addgene partial sequence | sequence record 81991 | M13pUC-Fwd 5'-CCCAGTCACGACGTTGTAAAACG-3'
CGACTCACTATAGGGCGAATTGGGGATCGATCCACTAGTTCTAGAGCGGCCGCCACGGCGATATCGGATC
TCGAGGCCTCGGACTAGTGGCGTAATCATGGTCATAGCTGTTTCCTGTGTGAAATTGTTATCCGCTCACA
ATTCCACACAACATACGAGCCGCGGAAGCATAAAGTGTAAAGCCTGGGGTGCCTAATGAGTGAGCTAACT
CACATTAATTGCGTTGCGCTCACTGCCCGCTTTCCAGTCGGGAAACCTGTCGTGCCAGCTGCATTAATGA
ATCGGCCAACGCGCGGGGAGAGGCGGTTTGCGTATTGGGCGCTCTTCCGCTTCCTCGCTCACTGACTCGC
TGCGCTCGGTCGTTCGGCTGCGGCGAGCGGTATCAGCTCACTCAAAGGCGGTAATACGGTTATCCACAGA
ATCAGGGGATAACGCAGGAAAGAACATGTGAGCAAAAGGCCAGCAAAAGGCCAGGAACCGTAAAAAGGCC
GCGTTGCTGGCGTTTTTCCATAGGCTCCGCCCCCCTGACGAGCATCACAAAAATCGACGCTCAAGTCAGA
GGTGGCGAAACCCGACAGGACTATAAAGATACCAGGCGTTTCCCCCTGGAAGCTCCCTCGTGCGCTCTCC
TGTTCCGACCCTGCCGCTTACCGGATACCTGTCCGCCTTTCTCCCTTCGGGAAGCGTGGCGCTTTCTCAT
AGCTCACGCTGTAGGTATCTCAGTTCGGTGTAGGTCGTTCGCTCCAAGCTGGGCTGTGTGCACGAACCCC
CCGTTCAGCCCGACCGCTGCGCCTTATCCGGTAACTATCGTCTTGAGTCCAACCCGGTAAGACACGACTT
ATCGCCACTGGCAGCAGCCACTGGTAACAGGATTAGCAGAGCGAGGTATGTAGGCGGTGCTACAGAGTTC
TTGAAGTGGTGGCCTAACTACGGCTACACTAGAAGAACAGTATTTGGTATCTGCGCTCTGCTGAA
